>Addgene plasmid #215620 | pPB-TetON-mEGFP-MYOD1_AroPERFECT | addgene full sequence | sequence record 426936 | Addgene NGS Result
GTAAAACGACGGCCAGTGAGCGCGCCTCGTTCATTCACGTTTTTGAACCCGTGGAGGACGGGCAGACTCG
CGGTGCAAATGTGTTTTACAGCGTGATGGAGCAGATGAAGATGCTCGACACGCTGCAGAACACGCAGCTA
GATTAACCCTAGAAAGATAATCATATTGTGACGTACGTTAAAGATAATCATGTGTAAAATTGACGCATGT
GTTTTATCGGTCTGTATATCGAGGTTTATTTATTAATTTGAATAGATATTAAGTTTTATTATATTTACAC
TTACATACTAATAATAAATTCAACAAACAATTTATTTATGTTTATTTATTTATTAAAAAAAACAAAAACT
CAAAATTTCTTCTATAAAGTAACAAAACTTTTATGAGGGACAGCCCCCCCCCAAAGCCCCCAGGGATGTA
ATTACGTCCCTCCCCCGCTAGGGGGCAGCAGCGAGCCGCCCGGGGCTCCGCTCCGGTCCGGCGCTCCCCC
CGCATCCCCGAGCCGGCAGCGTGCGGGGACAGCCCGGGCACGGGGAAGGTGGCACGGGATCGCTTTCCTC
TGAACGCTTCTCGCTGCTCTTTGAGCCTGCAGACACCTGGGGGGATACGGGGAAAAGGCCTCCACGGCCA
CTAGTCTTTCGTCTTCAAGAATTCCTCGAGTTTACTCCCTATCAGTGATAGAGAACGTATGAAGAGTTTA
CTCCCTATCAGTGATAGAGAACGTATGCAGACTTTACTCCCTATCAGTGATAGAGAACGTATAAGGAGTT
TACTCCCTATCAGTGATAGAGAACGTATGACCAGTTTACTCCCTATCAGTGATAGAGAACGTATCTACAG
TTTACTCCCTATCAGTGATAGAGAACGTATATCCAGTTTACTCCCTATCAGTGATAGAGAACGTATAAGC
TTTAGGCGTGTACGGTGGGCGCCTATAAAAGCAGAGCTCGTTTAGTGAACCGTCAGATCGCCTGGAGCAA
TTCCACAACACTTTTGTCTTATACCAACTTTCCGTACCACTTCCTACCCTCGTAAAGGTCTAGAGCTAGC
CACCATGGACTACAAAGACCATGACGGTGATTATAAAGATCATGACATCGATTACAAGGATGACGATGAC
AAGATGTTTGAATTGTTGAGTCCCCCACTGCGGGATGTTGATCTCACTGCGTTTCCTGATGGGAGTCTTT
GTTCTGCAACGACCGATGATGATGATCCATACTGCGATAGCCCCGATCTCAGAGAGGATCTTGATCCAAG
ACTTATGTTTCATGTCGGAGCCCTGCTCAAGCCTGAGGAACATTCCCATCCAGCTTTTGCCGTTCATCCT
GCACCCGGGGCCAGAGAAGATGAACACGTTCGATTTGCCCCATCTGGCCATCATCAAGCCGGAAGGTGTC
TGCTTGCTTGTTTTAAAGCATGTAAACGGAAAACTACTAATGCGGATAGGCGAAAAGCAGCAACAATGAG
AGAAAGACGGCGGCTTAGTAAGGTCAACGAAGCATTCGAAACGCTGAAAAGATGTACCAGCTCCAACCCC
AATCAAAGGCTTCCTAAAGTCGAAATTTTGCGGAATGCAATTCGGTACATTGAAGGACTCCAAGCTCTCC
TTCGTGATCAAGATGCTGCACCACCAGGGGCTGCCGCTGCTGCTCCTGGGCCTCTCCCACCCGGGCGAGG
CGGTGAATGGCATAGTGGGGATAGTGATGCCTCATCTCCCAGGTCTAATTGTAGTTTTGATGGGATGATG
GATTCTGGGCCCCCTTCCGGGGCGCGACGCAGATACAATTGTGAGGGTGCTAATGAAGCCCCTTCCGAGC
CTCGACCTGGCTATAAATCCGCAGCTGTCAGCTCTCTGGATTGTCTCAGCTCTATTGTTTATGAAAGAAT
AAGCACAGAATCACCCGCCGCACCTGCTCTGCTCTTGTATGCAGATGTCCCCAGCGAATCTCCCCCAAGA
AGACAGGAAGCCGCATATGCGCCATCCGAAGGCGAATCCTCTGGTGATCCTACGCAATCCCCGTACGACG
CCGCCCCGCAGTGCCCTGCGGGTGCGAACCCCAACCCGATATACCAGGTGCTCGAGGGCAGAGGAAGTCT
TCTAACATGCGGTGACGTGGAGGAGAATCCCGGCCCTAGTACCGTGAGCAAGGGCGAGGAGCTGTTCACC
GGGGTGGTGCCCATCCTGGTCGAGCTGGACGGCGACGTAAACGGCCACAAGTTCAGCGTGTCCGGCGAGG
GCGAGGGCGATGCCACCTACGGCAAGCTGACCCTGAAGTTCATCTGCACCACCGGCAAGCTGCCCGTGCC
CTGGCCCACCCTCGTGACCACCCTGACCTACGGCGTGCAGTGCTTCAGCCGCTACCCCGACCACATGAAG
CAGCACGACTTCTTCAAGTCCGCCATGCCCGAAGGCTACGTCCAGGAGCGCACCATCTTCTTCAAGGACG
ACGGCAACTACAAGACCCGCGCCGAGGTGAAGTTCGAGGGCGACACCCTGGTGAACCGCATCGAGCTGAA
GGGCATCGACTTCAAGGAGGACGGCAACATCCTGGGGCACAAGCTGGAGTACAACTACAACAGCCACAAC
GTCTATATCATGGCCGACAAGCAGAAGAACGGCATCAAGGTGAACTTCAAGATCCGCCACAACATCGAGG
ACGGCAGCGTGCAGCTCGCCGACCACTACCAGCAGAACACCCCCATCGGCGACGGCCCCGTGCTGCTGCC
CGACAACCACTACCTGAGCACCCAGTCCGCCCTGAGCAAAGACCCCAACGAGAAGCGCGATCACATGGTC
CTGCTGGAGTTCGTGACCGCCGCCGGGATCACTCTCGGCATGGACGAGCTGTACAAGACCGGTTGACCGG
TTAGTAATGAGTTTAAACGGGGGAGGAAGACCGGTTGACCGGTTAGTAATGAGTTTAAACGGGGGAGGCT
AACTGAAACACGGAAGGAGACAATACCGGAAGGAACCCGCGCTATGACGGCAATAAAAAGACAGAATAAA
ACGCACGGGTGTTGGGTCGTTTGTTCATAAACGCGGGGTTCGGTCCCAGGGCTGGCACTCTGTCGATACC
CCACCGAGACCCCATTGGGGCCAATACGCCCGCGTTTCTTCCTTTTCCCCACCCCACCCCCCAAGTTCGG
GTGAAGGCCCAGGGCTCGCAGCCAACGTCGGGGCGGCAGGCCCTGCCATAGCAGATCTGCGAAATCGGAT
CCAGCTGAATCTAAGTGGATCTGCGATCGCTCCGGTGCCCGTCAGTGGGCAGAGCGCACATCGCCCACAG
TCCCCGAGAAGTTGGGGGGAGGGGTCGGCAATTGAACGGGTGCCTAGAGAAGGTGGCGCGGGGTAAACTG
GGAAAGTGATGTCGTGTACTGGCTCCGCCTTTTTCCCGAGGGTGGGGGAGAACCGTATATAAGTGCAGTA
GTCGCCGTGAACGTTCTTTTTCGCAACGGGTTTGCCGCCAGAACACAGCTGAAGCTTCGAGGGGCTCGCA
TCTCTCCTTCACGCGCCCGCCGCCCTACCTGAGGCCGCCATCCACGCCGGTTGAGTCGCGTTCTGCCGCC
TCCCGCCTGTGGTGCCTCCTGAACTGCGTCCGCCGTCTAGGTAAGTTTAAAGCTCAGGTCGAGACCGGGC
CTTTGTCCGGCGCTCCCTTGGAGCCTACCTAGACTCAGCCGGCTCTCCACGCTTTGCCTGACCCTGCTTG
CTCAACTCTACGTCTTTGTTTCGTTTTCTGTTCTGCGCCGTTACAGATCTAAGCTGTGACCGGCGCCTAC
TCTAGAGCCGCCATGTCTAGACTGGACAAGAGCAAAGTCATAAACTCTGCTCTGGAATTACTCAATGGAG
TCGGTATCGAAGGCCTGACGACAAGGAAACTCGCTCAAAAGCTGGGAGTTGAGCAGCCTACCCTGTACTG
GCACGTGAAGAACAAGCGGGCCCTGCTCGATGCCCTGCCAATCGAGATGCTGGACAGGCATCATACCCAC
TCCTGCCCCCTGGAAGGCGAGTCATGGCAAGACTTTCTGCGGAACAACGCCAAGTCATACCGCTGTGCTC
TCCTCTCACATCGCGACGGGGCTAAAGTGCATCTCGGCACCCGCCCAACAGAGAAACAGTACGAAACCCT
GGAAAATCAGCTCGCGTTCCTGTGTCAGCAAGGCTTCTCCCTGGAGAACGCACTGTACGCTCTGTCCGCC
GTGGGCCACTTTACACTGGGCTGCGTATTGGAGGAACAGGAGCATCAAGTAGCAAAAGAGGAAAGAGAGA
CACCTACCACCGATTCTATGCCCCCACTTCTGAAACAAGCAATTGAGCTGTTCGACCGGCAGGGAGCCGA
ACCTGCCTTCCTTTTCGGCCTGGAACTAATCATATGTGGCCTGGAGAAACAGCTAAAGTGCGAAAGCGGC
GGGCCGACCGACGCCCTTGACGATTTTGACTTAGACATGCTCCCAGCCGATGCCCTTGACGACTTTGACC
TTGATATGCTGCCTGCTGACGCTCTTGACGATTTTGACCTTGACATGCTCCCCGGGGAGGGCAGAGGAAG
TCTTCTAACATGCGGTGACGTGGAGGAGAATCCCGGCCCTATGACCGAGTACAAGCCCACGGTGCGCCTC
GCCACCCGCGACGACGTCCCCAGGGCCGTACGCACCCTCGCCGCCGCGTTCGCCGACTACCCCGCCACGC
GCCACACCGTCGATCCGGACCGCCACATCGAGCGGGTCACCGAGCTGCAAGAACTCTTCCTCACGCGCGT
CGGGCTCGACATCGGCAAGGTGTGGGTCGCGGACGACGGCGCCGCGGTGGCGGTCTGGACCACGCCGGAG
AGCGTCGAAGCGGGGGCGGTGTTCGCCGAGATCGGCCCGCGCATGGCCGAGTTGAGCGGTTCCCGGCTGG
CCGCGCAGCAACAGATGGAAGGCCTCCTGGCGCCGCACCGGCCCAAGGAGCCCGCGTGGTTCCTGGCCAC
CGTCGGCGTCTCGCCCGACCACCAGGGCAAGGGTCTGGGCAGCGCCGTCGTGCTCCCCGGAGTGGAGGCG
GCCGAGCGCGCCGGGGTGCCCGCCTTCCTGGAGACCTCCGCGCCCCGCAACCTCCCCTTCTACGAGCGGC
TCGGCTTCACCGTCACCGCCGACGTCGAGGTGCCCGAAGGACCGCGCACCTGGTGCATGACCCGCAAGCC
CGGTGCCTGAAATCAACCTCTGGATTACAAAATTTGTGGGTAAACTTGTTTATTGCAGCTTATAATGGTT
ACAAATAAAGCAATAGCATCACAAATTTCACAAATAAAGCATTTTTTTCACTGCATTCTAGTTGTGGTTT
GTCCAAACTCATCAATGTATCTTATCATGTCTGGAATTGACTCAAATGATGTCAATTAGTCTATCAGAAG
CTCATCTGGTCTCCCTTCCGGGGGACAAGACATCCCTGTTTAATATTTAAACAGCAGTGTTCCCAAACTG
GGTTCTTATATCCCTTGCTCTGGTCAACCAGGTTGCAGGGTTTCCTGTCCTCACAGGAACGAAGTCCCTA
AAGAAACAGTGGCAGCCAGGTTTAGCCCCGGAATTGACTGGATTCCTTTTTTAGGGCCCATTGGTATGGC
TTTTTCCCCGTATCCCCCCAGGTGTCTGCAGGCTCAAAGAGCAGCGAGAAGCGTTCAGAGGAAAGCGATC
CCGTGCCACCTTCCCCGTGCCCGGGCTGTCCCCGCACGCTGCCGGCTCGGGGATGCGGGGGGAGCGCCGG
ACCGGAGCGGAGCCCCGGGCGGCTCGCTGCTGCCCCCTAGCGGGGGAGGGACGTAATTACATCCCTGGGG
GCTTTGGGGGGGGGCTGTCCCTGATATCTATAACAAGAAAATATATATATAATAAGTTATCACGTAAGTA
GAACATGAAATAACAATATAATTATCGTATGAGTTAAATCTTAAAAGTCACGTAAAAGATAATCATGCGT
CATTTTGACTCACGCGGTCGTTATAGTTCAAAATCAGTGACACTTACCGCATTGACAAGCACGCCTCACG
GGAGCTCCAAGCGGCGACTGAGATGTCCTAAATGCACAGCGACGGATTCGCGCTATTTAGAAAGAGAGAG
CAATATTTCAAGAATGCATGCGTCAATTTTACGCAGACTATCTTTCTAGGGTTAATCTAGCTGCATCAGG
ATCATATCGTCGGGTCTTTTTTCCGGCTCAGTCATCGCCCAAGCTGGCGCTATCTGGGCATCGGGGAGGA
AGAAGCCCGTGCCTTTTCCCGCGAGGTTGAAGCGGCATGGAAAGAGTTTGCCGAGGATGACTGCTGCTGC
ATTGACGTTGAGCGAAAACGCACGTTTACCATGATGATTCGGGAAGGTGTGGCCATGCACGCCTTTAACG
GTGAACTGTTCGTTCAGGCCACCTGGGATACCAGTTCGTCGCGGCTTTTCCGGACACAGTTCCGGATGGT
CAGCCCGAAGCGCATCAGCAACCCGAACAATACCGGCGACAGCCGGAACTGCCGTGCCGGTGTGCAGATT
AATGACAGCGGTGCGGCGCTGGGATATTACGTCAGCGAGGACGGGTATCCTGGCTGGATGCCGCAGAAAT
GGACATGGATACCCCGTGAGTTACCCGGCGGGCGCGCTTGGCGTAATCATGGTCATAGCTGTTTCCTGTG
TGAAATTGTTATCCGCTCACAATTCCACACAACATACGAGCCGGAAGCATAAAGTGTAAAGCCTGGGGTG
CCTAATGAGTGAGCTAACTCACATTAATTGCGTTGCGCTCACTGCCCGCTTTCCAGTCGGGAAACCTGTC
GTGCCAGCTGCATTAATGAATCGGCCAACGCGCGGGGAGAGGCGGTTTGCGTATTGGGCGCTCTTCCGCT
TCCTCGCTCACTGACTCGCTGCGCTCGGTCGTTCGGCTGCGGCGAGCGGTATCAGCTCACTCAAAGGCGG
TAATACGGTTATCCACAGAATCAGGGGATAACGCAGGAAAGAACATGTGAGCAAAAGGCCAGCAAAAGGC
CAGGAACCGTAAAAAGGCCGCGTTGCTGGCGTTTTTCCATAGGCTCCGCCCCCCTGACGAGCATCACAAA
AATCGACGCTCAAGTCAGAGGTGGCGAAACCCGACAGGACTATAAAGATACCAGGCGTTTCCCCCTGGAA
GCTCCCTCGTGCGCTCTCCTGTTCCGACCCTGCCGCTTACCGGATACCTGTCCGCCTTTCTCCCTTCGGG
AAGCGTGGCGCTTTCTCATAGCTCACGCTGTAGGTATCTCAGTTCGGTGTAGGTCGTTCGCTCCAAGCTG
GGCTGTGTGCACGAACCCCCCGTTCAGCCCGACCGCTGCGCCTTATCCGGTAACTATCGTCTTGAGTCCA
ACCCGGTAAGACACGACTTATCGCCACTGGCAGCAGCCACTGGTAACAGGATTAGCAGAGCGAGGTATGT
AGGCGGTGCTACAGAGTTCTTGAAGTGGTGGCCTAACTACGGCTACACTAGAAGAACAGTATTTGGTATC
TGCGCTCTGCTGAAGCCAGTTACCTTCGGAAAAAGAGTTGGTAGCTCTTGATCCGGCAAACAAACCACCG
CTGGTAGCGGTGGTTTTTTTGTTTGCAAGCAGCAGATTACGCGCAGAAAAAAAGGATCTCAAGAAGATCC
TTTGATCTTTTCTACGGGGTCTGACGCTCAGTGGAACGAAAACTCACGTTAAGGGATTTTGGTCATGAGA
TTATCAAAAAGGATCTTCACCTAGATCCTTTTAAATTAAAAATGAAGTTTTAAATCAATCTAAAGTATAT
ATGAGTAAACTTGGTCTGACAGTTACCAATGCTTAATCAGTGAGGCACCTATCTCAGCGATCTGTCTATT
TCGTTCATCCATAGTTGCCTGACTCCCCGTCGTGTAGATAACTACGATACGGGAGGGCTTACCATCTGGC
CCCAGTGCTGCAATGATACCGCGAGACCCACGCTCACCGGCTCCAGATTTATCAGCAATAAACCAGCCAG
CCGGAAGGGCCGAGCGCAGAAGTGGTCCTGCAACTTTATCCGCCTCCATCCAGTCTATTAATTGTTGCCG
GGAAGCTAGAGTAAGTAGTTCGCCAGTTAATAGTTTGCGCAACGTTGTTGCCATTGCTACAGGCATCGTG
GTGTCACGCTCGTCGTTTGGTATGGCTTCATTCAGCTCCGGTTCCCAACGATCAAGGCGAGTTACATGAT
CCCCCATGTTGTGCAAAAAAGCGGTTAGCTCCTTCGGTCCTCCGATCGTTGTCAGAAGTAAGTTGGCCGC
AGTGTTATCACTCATGGTTATGGCAGCACTGCATAATTCTCTTACTGTCATGCCATCCGTAAGATGCTTT
TCTGTGACTGGTGAGTACTCAACCAAGTCATTCTGAGAATAGTGTATGCGGCGACCGAGTTGCTCTTGCC
CGGCGTCAATACGGGATAATACCGCGCCACATAGCAGAACTTTAAAAGTGCTCATCATTGGAAAACGTTC
TTCGGGGCGAAAACTCTCAAGGATCTTACCGCTGTTGAGATCCAGTTCGATGTAACCCACTCGTGCACCC
AACTGATCTTCAGCATCTTTTACTTTCACCAGCGTTTCTGGGTGAGCAAAAACAGGAAGGCAAAATGCCG
CAAAAAAGGGAATAAGGGCGACACGGAAATGTTGAATACTCATACTCTTCCTTTTTCAATATTATTGAAG
CATTTATCAGGGTTATTGTCTCATGAGCGGATACATATTTGAATGTATTTAGAAAAATAAACAAATAGGG
GTTCCGCGCACATTTCCCCGAAAAGTGCCACCTAAATTGTAAGCGTTAATATTTTGTTAAAATTCGCGTT
AAATTTTTGTTAAATCAGCTCATTTTTTAACCAATAGGCCGAAATCGGCAAAATCCCTTATAAATCAAAA
GAATAGACCGAGATAGGGT
[37 nt withheld, positions 8910-8946]
AAAGAACGTGGACTCCAACGTCAAAGG
[49 nt withheld, positions 8974-9022]
T
[91 nt withheld, positions 9024-9114]
G
[124 nt withheld, positions 9116-9239]
CCCATTCGCCATTCAGGCTGCGCAACTGTTGGGAAGGGCGATCGGTGCGGGCCTCTTCGCTATTACGCCA
GCTGGCGAAAGGGGGATGTGCTGCAAGGCGATTAAGTTGGGTAACGCCAGGGTTTTCCCAGTCACGACGT
T
Features (pLannotate 1.2.2; 25 found; start..end, strand, type, name):
     21..140     +  CDS            B (fragment): PORTL_LAMBD - Experimental evidence at protein level: Swiss-Prot protein existence level 1. Forms the portal vertex of the capsid (PubMed:6228056, PubMed:6232391). This portal plays critical roles in head assembly, genome packaging, neck/tail attachment, and genome ejection (Probable). The portal protein multimerizes as a single ring-shaped homododecamer arranged around a central channel (PubMed:6232391). Binds to the terminase subunits to form the packaging machine (PubMed:7799432). From Escherichia phage lambda (Bacteriophage lambda).
    658..1036    +  promoter       TRE3G promoter: 3rd-generation Tet-responsive promoter that can be activated by binding of Tet-On® 3G
   1058..1123    +  CDS            3xFLAG: three tandem FLAG® epitope tags, followed by an enterokinase cleavage site
   1130..2083    +  CDS            MYOD1: MYOD1_HUMAN - Also known as BHLHC1, MYF3, MYOD. Experimental evidence at protein level: Swiss-Prot protein existence level 1. Acts as a transcriptional activator that promotes transcription of muscle-specific target genes and plays a role in muscle differentiation. Together with MYF5 and MYOG, co-occupies muscle-specific gene promoter core region during myogenesis. Induces fibroblasts to differentiate into myoblasts. Interacts with and is inhibited by the twist protein. This interaction probably involves the basic domains of both proteins (By similarity). From Homo sapiens (Human).
   2144..2857    +  CDS            EGFP: EGFP is a basic (constitutively fluorescent) green fluorescent protein published in 1996, derived from Aequorea victoria. It is reported to be a rapidly-maturing weak dimer with moderate acid sensitivity.
   2988..3036    +  polyA_signal   HSV TK poly(A) signal: herpes simplex virus thymidine kinase polyadenylation signal (Cole and Stacy, 1985)
   3127..3143    -  polyA_signal   bGH poly(A) signal (fragment): bovine growth hormone polyadenylation signal
   3267..3478    +  promoter       EF-1α core promoter: core promoter for human elongation factor EF-1α
   3491..3759    +  LTR            5' LTR (truncated): truncated 5' long terminal repeat (LTR) from human T-cell leukemia virus (HTLV) type 1
   3793..4490    +  CDS            rtTA3 (fragment): reverse tetracycline transactivator 3 activates expression from Tet-responsive promoters in the presence of doxycycline
   4420..4530    +  CDS            VP48: 3 tandem repeats of the minimal activation domain of herpes simplex virus VP16 (Cheng et al., 2013)
   4591..5190    +  CDS            PuroR: puromycin N-acetyltransferase; pac from Streptomyces alboniger; confers resistance to puromycin
   5191..5218    +  misc_feature   WPRE (fragment): woodchuck hepatitis virus posttranscriptional regulatory element
   5223..5344    +  polyA_signal   SV40 poly(A) signal: SV40 polyadenylation signal
   5362..5454    +  ncRNA          G-CSF SLDE: Accession: RF00183 - G-CSF factor stem-loop destabilising element (SLDE)
   6151..6618    +  CDS            B (fragment): PORTL_LAMBD - Experimental evidence at protein level: Swiss-Prot protein existence level 1. Forms the portal vertex of the capsid (PubMed:6228056, PubMed:6232391). This portal plays critical roles in head assembly, genome packaging, neck/tail attachment, and genome ejection (Probable). The portal protein multimerizes as a single ring-shaped homododecamer arranged around a central channel (PubMed:6232391). Binds to the terminase subunits to form the packaging machine (PubMed:7799432). From Escherichia phage lambda (Bacteriophage lambda).
   6656..6672    -  protein_bind   lac operator: The lac repressor binds to the lac operator to inhibit transcription in E. coli. This inhibition can be relieved by adding lactose or isopropyl-β-D-thiogalactopyranoside (IPTG). lac repressor encoded by lacI
   6680..6710    -  promoter       lac promoter: promoter for the E. coli lac operon
   6725..6746    -  protein_bind   CAP binding site: CAP binding activates transcription in the presence of cAMP. E. coli catabolite activator protein
   6759..6851    -  CDS            lacI (fragment): lac repressor; lacI; The lac repressor binds to the lac operator to inhibit transcription in E. coli. This inhibition can be relieved by adding lactose or isopropyl-β-D-thiogalactopyranoside (IPTG).
   7034..7622    -  rep_origin     ori: high-copy-number ColE1/pMB1/pBR322/pUC origin of replication
   7793..8653    -  CDS            AmpR: β-lactamase; bla; confers resistance to ampicillin, carbenicillin, and related antibiotics
   8654..8758    -  promoter       AmpR promoter: bla
   8811..9239    -  rep_origin     f1 ori (sequence partly withheld): f1 bacteriophage origin of replication; arrow indicates direction of (+) strand synthesis
   9244..19      -  CDS            lacZα (fragment) (across the origin): LacZα fragment of β-galactosidase; lacZ fragment
