[The description below was written by a language model from this plasmid's Addgene catalogue record and pLannotate feature annotations shown in this document.]
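Description:
pPB-TetON-mEGFP-MYOD1_AroPERFECT is a mammalian expression plasmid built on the PB-TetON backbone and intended, according to the record, for genomic integration of a doxycycline-inducible MYOD1 variant. The "PB" in the name suggests a piggyBac transposon design, but the feature table does not annotate any transposon terminal repeats, so this cannot be confirmed from the annotation. In bacteria the plasmid is maintained through a high-copy ColE1/pUC-type origin with ampicillin resistance. An f1 origin and remnants of lac/lacZα cloning-vector sequence are also present. Two short hits to the phage lambda portal protein flank the mammalian cassettes and are probably stuffer or backbone sequence rather than functional parts.

The inducible unit is driven by a TRE3G Tet-responsive promoter. It reads through an N-terminal 3xFLAG tag into the human MYOD1 coding sequence, here the "AroPERFECT" variant, whose exact sequence changes the record does not describe. An EGFP-type reporter follows and the unit ends at an HSV TK polyadenylation signal. The catalogue lists the reporter as T2A-mEGFP at the C terminus. The T2A is not annotated separately, but the short gap between MYOD1 and EGFP is consistent with it. A 2A peptide would yield the transcription factor and the fluorescent protein as separate polypeptides, so green fluorescence reports induction without a fused MYOD1.

A second, constitutive cassette uses the EF-1α core promoter with an HTLV-1 LTR fragment to express an rtTA-type reverse Tet transactivator followed by puromycin N-acetyltransferase, ending in an SV40 poly(A) signal. How these two coding regions are linked is not annotated. This all-in-one arrangement allows puromycin selection of stably integrated cells and doxycycline-controlled expression of the myogenic factor, for example to compare variant activity.
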