Addgene plasmid #215620: pPB-TetON-mEGFP-MYOD1_AroPERFECT
Purpose: For integration of MYOD1 AroPERFECT T2A mEGFP
Depositing lab: Denes Hnisz. Publication: An activity-specificity trade-off encoded in human transcription factors. Naderi J, Magalhaes AP, Kibar G, Stik G, Zhang Y, Mackowiak SD, Wieler HM, Rossi F, Buschow R, Christou-Kent M, Alcoverro-Bertran M, Graf T, Vingron M, Hnisz D. Nat Cell Biol. 2024 Aug;26(8):1309-1321. doi: 10.1038/s41556-024-01411-0. Epub 2024 Jul 5. PubMed 38969762.
Backbone
  Vector backbone: PB-TetON
  Vector type: Mammalian Expression
Growth in bacteria
  Bacterial resistance: Ampicillin, 100 μg/mL
  Growth temperature: 37°C
  Growth strain: DH5alpha
  Copy number: High Copy
Gene/Insert
  Gene/Insert name: MYOD1 AroPERFECT
  Species: H. sapiens (human)
  Entrez Gene: MYOD1 (a.k.a. CMYP17, MYF3, MYOD, MYODRIF, PUM, bHLHc1)
  Tag / fusion protein: T2A mEGFP (C terminal on insert)
  Cloning method: Gibson Cloning
Terms and licenses: Academic/Nonprofit Terms; Industry Terms: Not Available to Industry
How to cite: pPB-TetON-mEGFP-MYOD1_AroPERFECT was a gift from Denes Hnisz (Addgene plasmid # 215620 ; http://n2t.net/addgene:215620 ; RRID:Addgene_215620)
